Addgene plasmid #239705: pKG3560_pHarbor-Rogi2_backbone
Purpose: (Empty Backbone) PaqCI Golden Gate assembly plasmid encoding the backbone for PiggyBac-mediated integration
Depositing lab: Kate Galloway. Depositing organization: Massachusetts Institute of Technology. Publication: High-resolution profiling reveals coupled transcriptional and translational regulation of transgenes. Peterman EL, Ploessl DS, Love KS, Sanabria V, Daniels RF, Johnstone CP, Godavarti DR, Kabaria SR, Oakes CG, Pai AA, Galloway KE. Nucleic Acids Research, Volume 53, Issue 11, 24 June 2025, gkaf528 10.1093/nar/gkaf528 PubMed 39651241.
Backbone
  Vector backbone: Rogi2
  Vector type: Synthetic Biology
Growth in bacteria
  Bacterial resistance: Chloramphenicol and Ampicillin, 25 & 100 μg/mL
  Growth temperature: 30°C
  Growth strain: ccdB Survival
  Copy number: High Copy
Gene/Insert
  Gene/Insert name: None
Resource information
  A portion of this plasmid was derived from a plasmid made by: Addgene #63800
Terms and licenses: Academic/Nonprofit Terms; Industry Terms: Not Available to Industry
Depositor comments: Please visit https://doi.org/10.1101/2024.11.26.625483 for bioRxiv preprint.
How to cite: pKG3560_pHarbor-Rogi2_backbone was a gift from Kate Galloway (Addgene plasmid # 239705 ; http://n2t.net/addgene:239705 ; RRID:Addgene_239705)
