[The description below was written by a language model from this plasmid's Addgene catalogue record and pLannotate feature annotations shown in this document.]
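Description:
pKG3560_pHarbor-Rogi2_backbone is an empty synthetic-biology destination plasmid of about 5 kb, catalogued as a PaqCI Golden Gate assembly vector on a "Rogi2" backbone. Its stated purpose is to supply the backbone for PiggyBac-mediated integration of assembled cargo. It replicates in E. coli from a high-copy ColE1/pUC-type origin and carries a β-lactamase gene under its own promoter for ampicillin selection. Chloramphenicol resistance comes from a cat gene located inside the counter-selection cassette. Because that cassette also encodes the gyrase toxin CcdB, the unmodified plasmid has to be maintained in a ccdB-tolerant strain.

The annotated payload region begins with a human EF-1α promoter, a strong constitutive mammalian promoter. Downstream is a loxP site, then a Gateway-style attR1–CmR–ccdB–attR2 cassette with a partial ccdA sequence, and finally a lox2272 site. Replacing the CmR/ccdB stuffer during assembly removes the toxin, so correctly assembled clones can grow in standard strains while parental plasmid is selected against. The heterospecific loxP/lox2272 pair flanking the cassette is the arrangement typically used for Cre recombinase-mediated cassette exchange, which fits the "harbor" naming, but the record does not say this explicitly. The very short NeoR/KanR and lacZα hits are probably sequence remnants rather than functional genes.

The feature table does not annotate PiggyBac inverted terminal repeats or the PaqCI recognition sites, so their positions cannot be confirmed from it, and the "Rogi2" designation is not explained. No insert is recorded. Part of the plasmid was derived from another deposited plasmid, and the construct comes from work profiling transcriptional and translational regulation of transgenes.
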