Features (pLannotate 1.2.2; 15 found; start..end, strand, type, name):
     31..135     +  promoter       AmpR promoter: bla
    136..996     +  CDS            AmpR: β-lactamase; bla; confers resistance to ampicillin, carbenicillin, and related antibiotics
   1167..1755    +  rep_origin     ori: high-copy-number ColE1/pMB1/pBR322/pUC origin of replication
   1838..3016    +  promoter       EF-1α promoter: strong constitutive promoter for human elongation factor EF-1α
   3082..3115    +  protein_bind   loxP: Cre-mediated recombination occurs in the 8-bp core sequence (GCATACAT). Cre recombinase
   3116..3140    -  CDS            NeoR/KanR (fragment): aminoglycoside phosphotransferase confers resistance to neomycin, kanamycin, and G418 (Geneticin®)
   3173..3297    +  protein_bind   attR1: mutant version of attR; recombination site for the Gateway® LR reaction LR Clonase™
   3330..3360    +  promoter       lac UV5 promoter: E. coli lac promoter with an "up" mutation
   3384..3413    +  promoter       cat promoter (fragment): promoter of the E. coli cat gene encoding chloramphenicol acetyltransferase
   3414..4094    +  CDS            CmR: chloramphenicol acetyltransferase confers resistance to chloramphenicol
   4251..4409    +  CDS            ccdA (fragment): CCDA_ECO57 - Also known as H, letA. Experimental evidence at protein level: Swiss-Prot protein existence level 1. Antitoxin component of a type II toxin-antitoxin (TA) system which inhibits the post-segregational killing (PSK) of plasmid-free cells, also referred to as a plasmid addiction system. Binds to and blocks the activity of CcdB; will also remove bound CcdB protein from the CcdB-GyrA complex by forming a CcdA-CcdB complex, a process termed rejuvenation. Functions as a transcriptional corepressor for the ccdAB operon, repression also requires CcdB (By similarity). From Escherichia coli
   4414..4719    +  CDS            ccdB: CcdB, a bacterial toxin that poisons DNA gyrase; ccdB; Plasmids containing the ccdB gene cannot be propagated in standard E. coli strains.
   4756..4880    -  protein_bind   attR2: mutant version of attR; recombination site for the Gateway® LR reaction LR Clonase™
   4896..4929    +  protein_bind   lox2272: Cre-mediated recombination occurs in the 8-bp core sequence (GGATACTT). lox2272 sites are compatible with each other, but incompatible with loxP or loxN sites (Lee and Saito, 1988). Cre recombinase
   4958..21      +  CDS            lacZα (fragment) (across the origin): LacZα fragment of β-galactosidase; lacZ fragment
>Addgene plasmid #239705 | pKG3560_pHarbor-Rogi2_backbone | addgene full sequence | sequence record 499173 | Addgene NGS Result
CACTGGCCGTCGTTTTACAACTATAATGTGCGCGGAACCCCTATTTGTTTATTTTTCTAAATACATTCAA
ATATGTATCCGCTCATGAGACAATAACCCTGATAAATGCTTCAATAATATTGAAAAAGGAAGAGTATGAG
TATTCAACATTTCCGTGTCGCCCTTATTCCCTTTTTTGCGGCATTTTGCCTTCCTGTTTTTGCTCACCCA
GAAACGCTGGTGAAAGTAAAAGATGCTGAAGATCAGTTGGGTGCACGAGTGGGTTACATCGAACTGGATC
TCAACAGCGGTAAGATCCTTGAGAGTTTTCGCCCCGAAGAACGTTTTCCAATGATGAGCACTTTTAAAGT
TCTGCTATGTGGCGCGGTATTATCCCGTATTGACGCCGGGCAAGAGCAACTCGGTCGCCGCATACACTAT
TCTCAGAATGACTTGGTTGAGTACTCACCAGTCACAGAAAAGCATCTTACGGATGGCATGACAGTAAGAG
AATTATGCAGTGCTGCCATAACCATGAGTGATAACACTGCGGCCAACTTACTTCTGACAACGATCGGAGG
ACCGAAGGAGCTAACCGCTTTTTTGCACAACATGGGGGATCATGTAACTCGCCTTGATCGTTGGGAACCG
GAGCTGAATGAAGCCATACCAAACGACGAGCGTGACACCACGATGCCTGTAGCAATGGCAACAACGTTGC
GCAAACTATTAACTGGCGAACTACTTACTCTAGCTTCCCGGCAACAATTAATAGACTGGATGGAGGCGGA
TAAAGTTGCAGGACCACTTCTGCGCTCGGCCCTTCCGGCTGGCTGGTTTATTGCTGATAAATCTGGAGCC
GGTGAGCGTGGGTCTCGCGGTATCATTGCAGCACTGGGGCCAGATGGTAAGCCCTCCCGTATCGTAGTTA
TCTACACGACGGGGAGTCAGGCAACTATGGATGAACGAAATAGACAGATCGCTGAGATAGGTGCCTCACT
GATTAAGCATTGGTAACTGTCAGACCAAGTTTACTCATATATACTTTAGATTGATTTAAAACTTCATTTT
TAATTTAAAAGGATCTAGGTGAAGATCCTTTTTGATAATCTCATGACCAAAATCCCTTAACGTGAGTTTT
CGTTCCACTGAGCGTCAGACCCCGTAGAAAAGATCAAAGGATCTTCTTGAGATCCTTTTTTTCTGCGCGT
AATCTGCTGCTTGCAAACAAAAAAACCACCGCTACCAGCGGTGGTTTGTTTGCCGGATCAAGAGCTACCA
ACTCTTTTTCCGAAGGTAACTGGCTTCAGCAGAGCGCAGATACCAAATACTGTTCTTCTAGTGTAGCCGT
AGTTAGGCCACCACTTCAAGAACTCTGTAGCACCGCCTACATACCTCGCTCTGCTAATCCTGTTACCAGT
GGCTGCTGCCAGTGGCGATAAGTCGTGTCTTACCGGGTTGGACTCAAGACGATAGTTACCGGATAAGGCG
CAGCGGTCGGGCTGAACGGGGGGTTAGTGCACACAGCCCAGCTTGGAGCGAACGACCTACACCGAACTGA
GATACCTACAGCGTGAGCTATGAGAAAGCGCCACGCTTCCCGAAGGGAGAAAGGCGGACAGGTATCCGGT
AAGCGGCAGGGTCGGAACAGGAGAGCGCACGAGGGAGCTTCCAGGGGGAAACGCCTGGTATCTTTATAGT
CCTGTCGGGTTTCGCCACCTCTGACTTGAGCGTCGATTTTTGTGATGCTCGTCAGGGGGGCGGAGCCTAT
GGAAAAACGCCAGCAACGCGGCCTTTTTACGGTTCCTGGCCTTTTGCTGGCCTTTTGCTCACATGTTCTT
TCCTGCGTTATCGAATTGGCTCCGGTGCCCGTCAGTGGGCAGAGCGCACATCGCCCACAGTCCCCGAGAA
GTTGGGGGGAGGGGTCGGCAATTGAACCGGTGCCTAGAGAAGGTGGCGCGGGGTAAACTGGGAAAGTGAT
GTCGTGTACTGGCTCCGCCTTTTTCCCGAGGGTGGGGGAGAACCGTATATAAGTGCAGTAGTCGCCGTGA
ACGTTCTTTTTCGCAACGGGTTTGCCGCCAGAACACAGGTAAGTGCCGTGTGTGGTTCCCGCGGGCCTGG
CCTCTTTACGGGTTATGGCCCTTGCGTGCCTTGAATTACTTCCACCTGGCTGCAGTACGTGATTCTTGAT
CCCGAGCTTCGGGTTGGAAGTGGGTGGGAGAGTTCGAGGCCTTGCGCTTAAGGAGCCCCTTCGCCTCGTG
CTTGAGTTGAGGCCTGGCCTGGGCGCTGGGGCCGCCGCGTGCGAATCTGGTGGCACCTTCGCGCCTGTCT
CGCTGCTTTCGATAAGTCTCTAGCCATTTAAAATTTTTGATGACCTGCTGCGACGCTTTTTTTCTGGCAA
GATAGTCTTGTAAATGCGGGCCAAGATCTGCACACTGGTATTTCGGTTTTTGGGGCCGCGGGCGGCGACG
GGGCCCGTGCGTCCCAGCGCACATGTTCGGCGAGGCGGGGCCTGCGAGCGCGGCCACCGAGAATCGGACG
GGGGTAGTCTCAAGCTGGCCGGCCTGCTCTGGTGCCTGGCCTCGCGCCGCCGTGTATCGCCCCGCCCTGG
GCGGCAAGGCTGGCCCGGTCGGCACCAGTTGCGTGAGCGGAAAGATGGCCGCTTCCCGGCCCTGCTGCAG
GGAGCTCAAAATGGAGGACGCGGCGCTCGGGAGAGCGGGCGGGTGAGTCACCCACACAAAGGAAAAGGGC
CTTTCCGTCCTCAGCCGTCGCTTCATGTGACTCCACGGAGTACCGGGCGCCGTCCAGGCACCTCGATTAG
TTCTCGAGCTTTTGGAGTACGTCGTCTTTAGGTTGGGGGGAGGGGTTTTATGCGATGGAGTTTCCCCACA
CTGAGTGGGTGGAGACTGAAGTTAGGCCAGCTTGGCACTTGATGTAATTCTCCTTGGAATTTGCCCTTTT
TGAGTTTGGATCTTGGTTCATTCTCAAGCCTCAGACAGTGGTTCAAAGTTTTTTTCTTCCATTTCAGGTG
TCGTGAGGAATTCGCCACCATGGCCGGCTTGTCGACGACGGCGGTCTCCGTCGTCAGGATCATCCGGATC
CATAACTTCGTATAGCATACATTATACGAAGTTATCATGATATTCGGCAAGCAGGCATCGTACTCATAGC
AGGTGCCACTAGTGGAGTTCCGACAAGTTTGTACAAAAAAGCTGAACGAGAAACGTAAAATGATATAAAT
ATCAATATATTAAATTAGATTTTGCATAAAAAACAGACTACATAATACTGTAAAACACAACATATCCAGT
CACTATGGCGGATTCGCGGCCGCATTAGGCACCCCAGGCTTTACACTTTATGCTTCCGGCTCGTATAATG
TGTGGATTTTGAGTTAGGATCCGTCGAGATTTTCAGGAGCTAAGGAAGCTAAAATGGAGAAAAAAATCAC
TGGATATACCACAGTTGATATATCCCAATGGCATCGTAAAGAACATTTTGAGGCATTTCAGTCAGTTGCT
CAATGTACCTATAACCAGACCGTTCAGCTGGATATTACGGCCTTTTTAAAGACCGTAAAGAAAAATAAGC
ACAAGTTTTATCCGGCCTTTATTCACATTCTTGCCCGCCTGATGAATGCTCATCCGGAATTCCGTATGGC
AATGAAAGACGGTGAGCTGGTGATATGGGATAGTGTTCACCCTTGTTACACCGTTTTCCATGAGCAAACT
GAAACGTTTTCATCGCTCTGGAGTGAATACCACGACGATTTCCGGCAGTTTCTACACATATATTCGCAAG
ATGTGGCGTGTTACGGTGAAAACCTGGCCTATTTCCCTAAAGGGTTTATTGAGAATATGTTTTTCGTTTC
AGCCAATCCCTGGGTGAGTTTCACCAGTTTTGATTTAAACGTGGCCAATATGGACAACTTCTTCGCCCCC
GTTTTCACCATGGGCAAATATTATACGCAAGGCGACAAGGTGCTGATGCCGCTGGCGATTCAGGTTCATC
ATGCCGTTTGTGATGGCTTCCATGTCGGCAGAATGCTTAATGAATTACAACAGTACTGCGATGAGTGGCA
GGCGGGGCGTAATCTAGAGGATCCGGCTTACTAAAAGCCAGATAACAGTATGCGTATTTGCGCGCTGATT
TTTGCGGTATAAGAATATATACTGATATGTATACCCGAAGTATGTCAAAAAGAGGTATGCTATGAAGCAG
CGTATTACAGTGACAGTTGACAGCGACAGCTATCAGTTGCTCAAGGCATATATGATGTCAATATCTCCGG
TCTGGTAAGCACAACCATGCAGAATGAAGCCCGTCGTCTGCGTGCCGAACGCTGGAAAGCGGAAAATCAG
GAAGGGATGGCTGAGGTCGCCCGGTTTATTGAAATGAACGGCTCTTTTGCTGACGAGAACAGGGGCTGGT
GAAATGCAGTTTAAGGTTTACACCTATAAAAGAGAGAGCCGTTATCGTCTGTTTGTGGATGTACAGAGTG
ATATTATTGACACGCCCGGGCGACGGATGGTGATCCCCCTGGCCAGTGCACGTCTGCTGTCAGATAAAGT
CCCCCGTGAACTTTACCCGGTGGTGCATATCGGGGATGAAAGCTGGCGCATGATGACCACCGATATGGCC
AGTGTGCCGGTTTCCGTTATCGGGGAAGAAGTGGCTGATCTCAGCCACCGCGAAAATGACATCAAAAACG
CCATTAACCTGATGTTCTGGGGAATATAAATGTCAGGCTCCCTTATACACAGCCTGCAGGTCGACCATAG
TGACTGGATATGTTGTGTTTTACAGTATTATGTAGTCTGTTTTTTATGCAAAATCTAATTTAATATATTG
ATATTTATATCATTTTACGTTTCTCGTTCAGCTTTCTTGTACAAAGTGGTCACCTGCTATGCGCTATAAC
TTCGTATAGGATACTTTATACGAAGTTATCACCAGAGACCGTCCGGGGTCTCTGCGCT
